Addgene plasmid #147669: pAc5.1B-lambdaN-HA-DmPAN3-10xmut_U
Purpose: Insect Expression of DmPAN3-10mut
Depositing lab: Elisa Izaurralde. Depositing organization: Max Planck Institute for Developmental Biology. Publication: Structure of the PAN3 pseudokinase reveals the basis for interactions with the PAN2 deadenylase and the GW182 proteins. Christie M, Boland A, Huntzinger E, Weichenrieder O, Izaurralde E. Mol Cell. 2013 Aug 8;51(3):360-73. doi: 10.1016/j.molcel.2013.07.011. PubMed 23932717.
Backbone
  Vector backbone: Unknown
  Vector type: Insect Expression
Growth in bacteria
  Bacterial resistance: Ampicillin, 100 μg/mL
  Growth temperature: 37°C
  Growth strain: DH5alpha
  Copy number: Low Copy
Gene/Insert
  Gene/Insert name: DmPAN3-10mut
  Species: D. melanogaster (fly)
  Entrez Gene: CG11486 (a.k.a. Dmel_CG11486, Dmel\CG11486, PAN3)
  Cloning method: Unknown
Terms and licenses: Academic/Nonprofit Terms; Industry Terms: Not Available to Industry
Depositor comments: ORF extracted from the NCBI: LD14901 Plasmids from this collection were made available to the research community and donated after the lab closed. Please note that the sequence provided by the depositing laboratory may be theoretical/predicted or based on Sanger sequencing results. There may be discrepancies between sequencing results obtained by Addgene and the depositor sequence. If an Addgene verified sequence is not available, please contact before placing your order to request that our lab fully sequence the plasmid.
How to cite: pAc5.1B-lambdaN-HA-DmPAN3-10xmut_U was a gift from Elisa Izaurralde (Addgene plasmid # 147669 ; http://n2t.net/addgene:147669 ; RRID:Addgene_147669)
