[The description below was written by a language model from this plasmid's Addgene catalogue record and pLannotate feature annotations shown in this document.]
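Description:
pAc5.1B-lambdaN-HA-DmPAN3-10xmut_U is a 7.8 kb insect-cell expression plasmid. The catalogue lists the backbone as unknown, although the name and feature layout point to a pAc5.1-type vector. It is propagated in E. coli through a ColE1/pMB1-family origin and selected with ampicillin via the bla gene and its own promoter. The catalogue describes it as low copy even though the annotated origin is of the type usually called high copy. A truncated tetracycline-resistance fragment and a short piece of SV40 large T antigen sequence also appear in the backbone. These look like non-functional remnants, and no marker for selection in insect cells is annotated.

The expression cassette is driven by the constitutive Drosophila melanogaster actin 5C promoter. Downstream lies a short fragment of the bacteriophage lambda N protein, then a single HA epitope (annotated as a fragment of a 3xHA tag), then the Drosophila PAN3 (CG11486) coding sequence. PAN3 is the regulatory subunit of the PAN2–PAN3 cytoplasmic deadenylase complex. A V5 tag from the vector and an SV40 polyadenylation signal follow the insert, but the record does not show whether the V5 tag is translated in frame with PAN3.

The lambda N peptide binds BoxB RNA hairpins, so fusions of this kind are generally used to tether a protein to a BoxB-containing reporter mRNA and measure its effect on translation or mRNA stability. The HA tag allows detection or immunoprecipitation. The "10xmut" designation indicates ten substitutions in PAN3, but the record does not state their identity. The associated publication suggests the mutant was made to probe PAN3 interactions with PAN2 or the GW182 proteins.
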