Features (pLannotate 1.2.2; 11 found; start..end, strand, type, name):
     56..2568    +  promoter       Ac5 promoter: Drosophila melanogaster actin 5C promoter
   2588..2653    +  CDS            N (fragment): REGN_LAMBD - Experimental evidence at protein level: Swiss-Prot protein existence level 1. Plays a role as a transcriptional antitermination factor that allows the virus to initiate its lytic phase. Activates expression of the delayed viral early genes by modifying host RNA polymerase (RNAP) into a form that is resistant to termination signals. This antitermination function requires the host NusA protein which serves to stabilize the interaction between antitermination protein N and host RNA polymerase. From Escherichia phage lambda (Bacteriophage lambda).
   2678..2704    +  CDS            3xHA (fragment): three tandem HA epitope tags
   2723..5092    +  CDS            PAN3: PAN3_DROME - Experimental evidence at protein level: Swiss-Prot protein existence level 1. Regulatory subunit of the poly(A)-nuclease (PAN) deadenylation complex, one of two cytoplasmic mRNA deadenylases involved in general and miRNA-mediated mRNA turnover. PAN specifically shortens poly(A) tails of RNA and the activity is stimulated by poly(A)-binding protein (PABP). PAN deadenylation is followed by rapid degradation of the shortened mRNA tails by the CCR4-NOT complex. Deadenylated mRNAs are then degraded by two alternative mechanisms, namely exosome-mediated 3'-5' exonucleolytic degradation,
   5131..5172    +  CDS            V5 tag: epitope tag from simian virus 5
   5272..5406    -  polyA_signal   SV40 poly(A) signal: SV40 polyadenylation signal
   5429..5513    -  CDS            large T antigen (fragment): large T antigen from SV40 (simian virus 40)
   5514..5984    +  CDS            TcR (fragment): tetracycline efflux protein; tet; confers resistance to tetracycline
   6028..6616    -  rep_origin     ori: high-copy-number ColE1/pMB1/pBR322/pUC origin of replication
   6787..7647    -  CDS            AmpR: β-lactamase; bla; confers resistance to ampicillin, carbenicillin, and related antibiotics
   7648..7752    -  promoter       AmpR promoter: bla
>Addgene plasmid #147669 | pAc5.1B-lambdaN-HA-DmPAN3-10xmut_U | depositor full sequence | sequence record 290116 | Full Sequence
CTTCAAGGAATTAATTCTATATTCTAAAAACACAAATGATACTTCTAAAAAAAATCATGAATGGCATCAA
CTCTGAATCAAATCTTTGCAGATGCACCTACTTCTCATTTCCACTGTCACATCATTTTTCCAGATCTCGC
TGCCTGTTATGTGGCCCACAAACCAAGACACGTTTTATGGCCATTAAAGCTGGCTGATCGTCGCCAAACA
CCAAATACATATCAATATGTACATTCGAGAAAGAAGCGATCAAAGAAGCGTCTTCGGGCGAGTAGGAGAA
TGCGGAGGAGAAGGAGAACGAGCTGATCTAGTATCTCTCCACAATCCAATGCCAACTGACCAACTGGCCA
TATTCGGAGCAATTTGAAGCCAATTTCCATCGCCTGGCGATCGCTCCATTCTTGGCTATATGTTTTTCAC
CGTTCCCGGGGCCATTTTCAAAGACTCGTCGGTAAGATAAGATTGTGTCACTCGCTGTCTCTCTTCATTT
GTCGAAGAATGCTGAGGAATTTCGCGATGACGTCGGCGAGTATTTTGAAGAATGAGAATAATTTGTATTT
ATACGAAAATCAGTTAGTGGAATTTTCTACAAAAACATGTTATCTATAGATAATTTTGTTGCAAAATATG
TTGACTATGACAAAGATTGTATGTATATACCTTTAATGTATTCTCATTTTCTTATGTATTTATAATGGCA
ATGATGATACTGATGATATTTTAAGATGATGCCAGACCACAGGCTGATTTCTGCGTCTTTTGCCGAACGC
AGTGCATGTGCGGTTGTTGTTTTTTGGAATAGTTTCAATTTTCGGACTGTCCGCTTTGATTTCAGTTTCT
TGGCTTATTCAAAAAGCAAAGTAAAGCCAAAAAAGCGAGATGGCAATACCAAATGCGGCAAAACGGTAGT
GGAAGGAAAGGGGTGCGGGGCAGCGGAAGGAAGGGTGGGGCGGGGCGTGGCGGGGTCTGTGGCTGGGCGC
GACGTCACCGACGTTGGAGCCACTCCTTTGACCATGTGTGCGTGTGTGTATTATTCGTGTCTCGCCACTC
GCCGGTTGTTTTTTTCTTTTTATCTCGCTCTCTCTAGCGCCATCTCGTACGCATGCTCAACGCACCGCAT
GTTGCCGTGTCCTTTATGCGTCATTTTGGCTCGAAATAGGCAATTATTTAAACAAAGATTAGTCAACGAA
AACGCTAAAATAAATAAGTCTACAATATGGTTACTTATTGCCATGTGTGTGCAGCCAACGATAGCAACAA
AAGCAACAACACAGTGGCTTTCCCTCTTTCACTTTTTGTTTGCAAGCGCGTGCGAGCAAGACGGCACGAC
CGGCAAACGCAATTACGCTGACAAAGAGCAGACGAAGTTTTGGCCGAAAAACATCAAGGCGCCTGATACG
AATGCATTTGCAATAACAATTGCGATATTTAATATTGTTTATGAAGCTGTTTGACTTCAAAACACACAAA
AAAAAAAATAAAACAAATTATTTGAAAGAGAATTAGGAATCGGACAGCTTATCGTTACGGGCTAACAGCA
CACCGAGACGAAATAGCTTACCTGACGTCACAGCCTCTGGAAGAACTGCCGCCAAGCAGAGAGAGAGAGA
AAAAGAGGGAGAGCAGCTTAGACCGCATGTGCTTGTGTGTGAGGCGTCTCTCTCTTCGTCTCCTGTTTGC
GCAAACGCATAGACTGCACTGAGAAAATCGATTACCTATTTTTTATGAATGAATATTTGCACTATTACTA
TTCAAAACTATTAAGATAGCAATCACATTCAATAGCCAAATACTATACCACCTGAGCGATGCAACGAAAT
GATCAATTTGAGCAAAAATGCTGCATATTTAGGACGGCATCATTATAGAAATGCTTCTTGCTGTGTACTT
TTCTCTCGTCTGGCAGCTGTTTCGCCGTTATTGTTAAAACCGGCTTAAGTTAGGTGTGTTTTCTACGACT
AGTGATGCCCCTACTAGAAGATGTGTGTTGCACAAATGTCCCTGAATAACCAATTTGAAGTGCAGATAGC
AGTAAACGTAAGCTAATATGAATATTATTTAACTGTAATGTTTTAATATCGCTGGACATTACTAATAAAC
CCACTATAAACACATGTACATATGTATGTTTTGGCATACAATGAGTAGTTGGGGAAAAAATGTGTAAAAG
CACCGTGACCATCACAGCATAAAGATAACCAGCTGAAGTATCGAATATGAGTAACCCCCAAATTGAATCA
CATGCCGCAACTGATAGGACCCATGGAAGTACACTCTTCATGGCGATATACAAGACACACACAAGCACGA
ACACCCAGTTGCGGAGGAAATTCTCCGTAAATGAAAACCCAATCGGCGAACAATTCATACCCATATATGG
TAAAAGTTTTGAACGCGACTTGAGAGCGGAGAGCATTGCGGCTGATAAGGTTTTAGCGCTAAGCGGGCTT
TATAAAACGGGCTGCGGGACCAGTTTTCATATCACTACCGTTTGAGTTCTTGTGCTGTGTGGATACTCCT
CCCGACACAAAGCCGCTCCATCAGCCAGCAGTCGTCTAATCCAGAGACCCCGGATCGGGGTACCAACATG
GACGCACAAACACGACGACGTGAGCGTCGCGCTGAGAAACAAGCTCAATGGAAAGCTGCAAACGGTGGAT
CTCCTCCACATATGGCTTACCCATACGATGTTCCAGATTACGCTCCTCCAAGCTTGAATTCTATGTGCTC
GACTTATGGACTCTTATCTTTTGAGTTTTCAGATACGGCTGCTATGGATCCAATTTTCTTCTCGCCAACG
AATGGAATACCGTCAGAGAGTAAACTCGCCACTTATATGAATCGACAGAATGTCGCCACACCGAGCGGTT
ATGGGCTGAATAACGGGTTCTCACTACTTAATTTGGATTCGCCCCTAAATAAAAAGTCCCAGGTCACGCC
GCAGTCGCCCGAGTTCATTCCAACGCGCCTTGGCTCGACGCCCAACTTCTATGCACCATATCACAACGCG
CCCATGCAATTAAGTAATGGGCTCAATGGCGTCAATGGGTTAACAGCCGCCGCAGCAGCAGCAGCAGCAG
CCGCCGCCGCCGCCGCAGCAGCAGTTCCCTCCTCCACGTCATCGGCGTCCTCCGCCTCGGTGACCATCAG
CAAAACGGCCAACGGTGGCGCCTCCATGCTCGCCCTGCAAAAGACCGCATCCATCGCCTCTGTAACCATC
GCACAACAGCAGCCACAGCATCCACAGAAACAGCAACAGCATCCGCCGTCGGTGGGCGGAGGAGCTGTGT
CCGCCGCCTCCGCCCCCATTGCCATTAGTGGCGCTCCACCGAATCCCGCCGCAGCTCCGTTCGTCAGCAG
CATGTCCGCTCAGACGCCGCTCAAGGGGAGGGGCGCCATGATGCGCCAGGAATCACCAACGGCAGCCATG
ATTTCGGGCGCAGGGCCAGGTGAGAAGTCGCCACCGCACGGGATGACGCCGCACGGAGCATCGCCCATAC
CATCAGCGCTGCCCACCAGCGTGCACCAGGAGAACGTAGGCGGCACCATATACTTCTATCCGACTGCCAA
CGCACAGAACAGCCAGCCCGTCGTCAATTCCATGGTGGTGGATGGAACGCATCCGGCTCTCCATGGCGTG
AGTGCTGTGGCGCCGATGAGTGCGGGCGTTCCGGCGGCCATGATGTACACGGGGCATGTGTATCCGGGAC
CGTCCTCCAACGTGGTCACCATGCAGCCAAAGACGCTGCTGGAGTCGGCCTTCTTTATGCCCGACGAGAT
GCGCGCCGAAGTCCTCGCCCGCAACGAGATCTCTAACCTGATCATGGACGCAGCGGAGGCTGCGCAGCAC
GCTCTACCGCTGGAGGTGGAGAACTACCATGCCCTGTATCCACTGGAACCGCCGGCGCAGCCGTTGCACG
CCAAGCTCACGTTCCCCGCCACCACTTATAGGGCCACGCACAACACGACGGGCTACAAGTACTGCCTGCG
AAGAATACATGGTTTCCGCCTGCAGTCGACCAAGTGCATGACGCTGGTGGAGATGTGGAAGAAGCTGCAG
CACACGAATGTGGTACAACTGCGTGAGGTGTTCACGACGAAAGCATTTGGTGATAACTCTTTAGTATTAG
TGTACGACTATCATCCCGGCTCACAAACATTACTGGCCAAATACTTCACTCCGGCGCCAGAGACCAACGG
GTACACTGATCCATTCCAAGGCGAGGCCCGCCCCTTCAGTCATAAGAGTAACATGCAGCGAACGAGCAAT
GGACCGCTGCTACCGGAGGCCACCATCTGGTCGATCATCATGCAGCTGACCGCCGGCTTAAAAGCCATCC
ACCATGCCGGTCTTGCCTGCAAGGTTCTGGATCCCACAAAGATTATAGTGACGGGCAAGCGTGTACGGTT
TAGCTCATGCTGCATTTCGGATATAACGCAATTCGATCCGAATGCATCCAATCCCTTGGCGCTGGTTAAT
ATGCATCAGCAGGACGATCTGACCGCTTTGGGTCGCTTAGTATTAGCTTTGGCCTGCCGCTGTCTTCAAT
CCGTGCAACGCGACAATGTCCAGTCCAGCATCGATATGGTCACGCGAAACTACTCCACCGATCTGCGAAA
CTTTATTGTTTACCTCTTCACCACCAATAATCGTCGCTCCGTGACCGACCTGATGCCGATGATTGGTGCC
CGCTTCTATACGCAACTGGATGCACTGCAGAGCAAAATTGATATGCAGGAGGACGAGGAAGCCAAGGAGA
TGGAGAACGAGCGGTTATATCGCATTTTGGTCAAACTTAATAGCATCAACGAGCGACCCGACTTTAATCT
GGACTGCACTTGGTCTGAGACTGGTGATAGATACATGTTGAGCTTATTCCGTAGTTATTTGTTCAGTTCC
GTCACTGAGGATGGCCGGCCCTGGCTAGATCACGCAGAAATTGTACAATGCCTCAACGAGCTGAAGGCTG
GCTCCATAGAGCGCGTGCAACTGATGTCCACCACCGAGCAATCGGTACTCATCGTCTCCTATGCTGAACT
CAAGAATTGTCTGGAGAACGCCTTCTCCGAACTGATGTCAAGTGCGGCCAACTGAGCGGCCGCTCGAGTC
TAGAGGGCCCGCGGTTCGAAGGTAAGCCTATCCCTAACCCTCTCCTCGGTCTCGATTCTACGCGTACCGG
TCATCATCACCATCACCATTGAGTTTAAACCCGCTGATCAGCCTCGACTGTGCCTTCTAAGGCCTGAGCT
CGCTGATCAGCCTCGATCGAGGATCCAGACATGATAAGATACATTGATGAGTTTGGACAAACCACAACTA
GAATGCAGTGAAAAAAATGCTTTATTTGTGAAATTTGTGATGCTATTGCTTTATTTGTAACCATTATAAG
CTGCAATAAACAAGTTAACAACAACAATTGCATTCATTTTATGTTTCAGGTTCAGGGGGAGGTGTGGGAG
GTTTTTTAAAGCAAGTAAAACCTCTACAAATGTGGTATGGCTGATTATGATCAGTCGACCGATGCCCTTG
AGAGCCTTCAACCCAGTCAGCTCCTTCCGGTGGGCGCGGGGCATGACTATCGTCGCCGCACTTATGACTG
TCTTCTTTATCATGCAACTCGTAGGACAGGTGCCGGCAGCGCTCTGGGTCATTTTCGGCGAGGACCGCTT
TCGCTGGAGCGCGACGATGATCGGCCTGTCGCTTGCGGTATTCGGAATCTTGCACGCCCTCGCTCAAGCC
TTCGTCACTGGTCCCGCCACCAAACGTTTCGGCGAGAAGCAGGCCATTATCGCCGGCATGGCGGCCGACG
CGCTGGGCTACGTCTTGCTGGCGTTCGCGACGCGAGGCTGGATGGCCTTCCCCATTATGATTCTTCTCGC
TTCCGGCGGCATCGGGATGCCCGCGTTGCAGGCCATGCTGTCCAGGCAGGTAGATGACGACCATCAGGGA
CAGCTTCAAGGATCGCTCGCGGCTCTTACCAGCCAGCAAAAGGCCAGGAACCGTAAAAAGGCCGCGTTGC
TGGCGTTTTTCCATAGGCTCCGCCCCCCTGACGAGCATCACAAAAATCGACGCTCAAGTCAGAGGTGGCG
AAACCCGACAGGACTATAAAGATACCAGGCGTTTCCCCCTGGAAGCTCCCTCGTGCGCTCTCCTGTTCCG
ACCCTGCCGCTTACCGGATACCTGTCCGCCTTTCTCCCTTCGGGAAGCGTGGCGCTTTCTCAATGCTCAC
GCTGTAGGTATCTCAGTTCGGTGTAGGTCGTTCGCTCCAAGCTGGGCTGTGTGCACGAACCCCCCGTTCA
GCCCGACCGCTGCGCCTTATCCGGTAACTATCGTCTTGAGTCCAACCCGGTAAGACACGACTTATCGCCA
CTGGCAGCAGCCACTGGTAACAGGATTAGCAGAGCGAGGTATGTAGGCGGTGCTACAGAGTTCTTGAAGT
GGTGGCCTAACTACGGCTACACTAGAAGGACAGTATTTGGTATCTGCGCTCTGCTGAAGCCAGTTACCTT
CGGAAAAAGAGTTGGTAGCTCTTGATCCGGCAAACAAACCACCGCTGGTAGCGGTGGTTTTTTTGTTTGC
AAGCAGCAGATTACGCGCAGAAAAAAAGGATCTCAAGAAGATCCTTTGATCTTTTCTACGGGGTCTGACG
CTCAGTGGAACGAAAACTCACGTTAAGGGATTTTGGTCATGAGATTATCAAAAAGGATCTTCACCTAGAT
CCTTTTAAATTAAAAATGAAGTTTTAAATCAATCTAAAGTATATATGAGTAAACTTGGTCTGACAGTTAC
CAATGCTTAATCAGTGAGGCACCTATCTCAGCGATCTGTCTATTTCGTTCATCCATAGTTGCCTGACTCC
CCGTCGTGTAGATAACTACGATACGGGAGGGCTTACCATCTGGCCCCAGTGCTGCAATGATACCGCGAGA
CCCACGCTCACCGGCTCCAGATTTATCAGCAATAAACCAGCCAGCCGGAAGGGCCGAGCGCAGAAGTGGT
CCTGCAACTTTATCCGCCTCCATCCAGTCTATTAATTGTTGCCGGGAAGCTAGAGTAAGTAGTTCGCCAG
TTAATAGTTTGCGCAACGTTGTTGCCATTGCTGCAGGCATCGTGGTGTCACGCTCGTCGTTTGGTATGGC
TTCATTCAGCTCCGGTTCCCAACGATCAAGGCGAGTTACATGATCCCCCATGTTGTGCAAAAAAGCGGTT
AGCTCCTTCGGTCCTCCGATCGTTGTCAGAAGTAAGTTGGCCGCAGTGTTATCACTCATGGTTATGGCAG
CACTGCATAATTCTCTTACTGTCATGCCATCCGTAAGATGCTTTTCTGTGACTGGTGAGTACTCAACCAA
GTCATTCTGAGAATAGTGTATGCGGCGACCGAGTTGCTCTTGCCCGGCGTCAACACGGGATAATACCGCG
CCACATAGCAGAACTTTAAAAGTGCTCATCATTGGAAAACGTTCTTCGGGGCGAAAACTCTCAAGGATCT
TACCGCTGTTGAGATCCAGTTCGATGTAACCCACTCGTGCACCCAACTGATCTTCAGCATCTTTTACTTT
CACCAGCGTTTCTGGGTGAGCAAAAACAGGAAGGCAAAATGCCGCAAAAAAGGGAATAAGGGCGACACGG
AAATGTTGAATACTCATACTCTTCCTTTTTCAATATTATTGAAGCATTTATCAGGGTTATTGTCTCATGA
GCGGATACATATTTGAATGTATTTAGAAAAATAAACAAATAGGGGTTCCGCGCACATTTCCCCGAAAAGT
GCCACCTGACGTCTAAGAAACCATTATTATCATGACATTAACCTATAAAAATAGGCGTATCACGAGGCCC
TTTCGT
